Addgene plasmid #204477: pLenti HsATP10B_V748L
Purpose: transfer plasmid for lentiviral vector production expressing Hs ATP10B V748L mutant
Depositing lab: Veerle Baekelandt. Depositing organization: Katholieke Universiteit Leuven. Publication: The lipid flippase ATP10B enables cellular lipid uptake under stress conditions. Wouters R, Beletchi I, Van den Haute C, Baekelandt V, Martin S, Eggermont J, Vangheluwe P. Biochim Biophys Acta Mol Cell Res. 2024 Feb;1871(2):119652. doi: 10.1016/j.bbamcr.2023.119652. Epub 2023 Dec 11. PubMed 38086447.
Backbone
  Vector backbone: lentiviral transferplasmid
  Backbone manufacturer: Didier Trono
  Backbone size w/o insert (bp): 11402
  Total vector size (bp): 15803
  Vector type: Lentiviral
  Selectable markers: Puromycin
Growth in bacteria
  Bacterial resistance: Ampicillin, 100 μg/mL
  Growth temperature: 37°C
  Growth strain: NEB Stable
  Copy number: Unknown
Gene/Insert
  Gene/Insert name: ATP10B
  Species: H. sapiens (human)
  Insert size (bp): 4386
  Mutation: V748L
  Entrez Gene: ATP10B (a.k.a. ATPVB)
  Promoter: CMV
  Cloning method: Restriction Enzyme; 5′ cloning site NheI (not destroyed); 3′ cloning site XhoI (not destroyed)
  Sequencing primers: 5′ CGCAAATGGGCGGTAGGCGTG; 3′ CAGACCTTGCATTCCTTTGG
Terms and licenses: Academic/Nonprofit Terms; Industry Terms: Not Available to Industry
Depositor comments: Please visit https://doi.org/10.1101/2023.06.01.543059 for bioRxiv preprint.
How to cite: pLenti HsATP10B_V748L was a gift from Veerle Baekelandt (Addgene plasmid # 204477 ; http://n2t.net/addgene:204477 ; RRID:Addgene_204477)
