[The description below was written by a language model from this plasmid's Addgene catalogue record and pLannotate feature annotations shown in this document.]
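Description:
pLenti HsATP10B_V748L is an HIV-1-based lentiviral transfer plasmid of about 15.8 kb, used to produce lentiviral vectors that express a V748L point mutant of human ATP10B. In bacteria it is maintained through a high-copy ColE1/pUC-type origin and selected with ampicillin via the β-lactamase gene. The backbone outside the viral region also carries remnants of older vector lineages. These include fragments of the tetracycline resistance gene, bom and rop from pBR322, and an SV40 promoter followed by E. coli gpt sequence, SV40 small t intron and SV40 polyadenylation signal. The annotated gpt is fragmentary, and the record assigns no function to this cassette.

The viral segment is bounded by two LTR features, both annotated as truncated, with the downstream one shorter. This would be consistent with a self-inactivating design, though the record does not state it. Between them lie the Ψ packaging signal with adjoining gag sequence, the Rev response element for Rev-dependent nuclear export of the genomic RNA, and the cPPT/CTS, which aids nuclear import in transduced cells. The expression cassette uses the CMV enhancer and immediate early promoter to drive the roughly 4.4 kb ATP10B coding sequence, cloned between NheI and XhoI sites. An EMCV IRES then allows puromycin N-acetyltransferase to be translated from the same transcript, so puromycin resistance is coupled to transgene expression. A WPRE downstream enhances transcript stability and expression.

ATP10B is the catalytic subunit of a P4-ATPase lipid flippase that transports glucosylceramide across lysosomal membranes. The construct is suited to generating stably transduced, puromycin-selected cell lines for examining how the V748L substitution affects ATP10B function, although the record does not describe the variant's functional consequence.
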