Features (pLannotate 1.2.2; 32 found; start..end, strand, type, name):
    625..723     -  CDS            TBC1D5 (fragment): TBCD5_HUMAN - Also known as KIAA0210. Experimental evidence at protein level: Swiss-Prot protein existence level 1. May act as a GTPase-activating protein (GAP) for Rab family protein(s). May act as a GAP for RAB7A. Can displace RAB7A and retromer CSC subcomplex from the endosomal membrane to the cytosol; at least retromer displacement seems to require its catalytic activity (PubMed:19531583, PubMed:20923837). Required for retrograde transport of cargo proteins from endosomes to the trans-Golgi network (TGN); the function seems to require its catalytic activity. Involved in regulation of autop
   1129..1408    +  CDS            TcR (fragment): tetracycline efflux protein; tet; confers resistance to tetracycline
   1409..1457    -  misc_feature   bom (fragment): basis of mobility region from pBR322
   1559..1594    -  CDS            rop (fragment): Rop protein, which maintains plasmids at low copy number; rop
   1689..1793    +  promoter       AmpR promoter: bla
   1794..2654    +  CDS            AmpR: β-lactamase; bla; confers resistance to ampicillin, carbenicillin, and related antibiotics
   2825..3413    +  rep_origin     ori: high-copy-number ColE1/pMB1/pBR322/pUC origin of replication
   3596..3652    +  CDS            lacI (fragment): lac repressor; lacI; The lac repressor binds to the lac operator to inhibit transcription in E. coli. This inhibition can be relieved by adding lactose or isopropyl-β-D-thiogalactopyranoside (IPTG).
   3659..3988    +  promoter       SV40 promoter: SV40 enhancer and early promoter
   4188..4307    +  CDS            gpt (fragment): XGPT_ECOLI - Also known as gpp, gxu. Experimental evidence at protein level: Swiss-Prot protein existence level 1. Purine salvage pathway enzyme that catalyzes the transfer of the ribosyl-5-phosphate group from 5-phospho-alpha-D-ribose 1- diphosphate (PRPP) to the N9 position of the 6-oxopurines guanine and xanthine to form the corresponding ribonucleotides GMP (guanosine 5'- monophosphate) and XMP (xanthosine 5'-monophosphate), with the release of PPi. To a lesser extent, also acts on hypoxanthine (PubMed:9100006, PubMed:3886014). Does not ribophosphorylate adenine (PubMed:3886014). From Esch
   4307..4642    +  CDS            gpt (fragment): XGPT_ECOLI - Also known as gpp, gxu. Experimental evidence at protein level: Swiss-Prot protein existence level 1. Purine salvage pathway enzyme that catalyzes the transfer of the ribosyl-5-phosphate group from 5-phospho-alpha-D-ribose 1- diphosphate (PRPP) to the N9 position of the 6-oxopurines guanine and xanthine to form the corresponding ribonucleotides GMP (guanosine 5'- monophosphate) and XMP (xanthosine 5'-monophosphate), with the release of PPi. To a lesser extent, also acts on hypoxanthine (PubMed:9100006, PubMed:3886014). Does not ribophosphorylate adenine (PubMed:3886014). From Esch
   4737..5042    +  CDS            frsA (fragment): FRSA_ECOLI - Also known as yafA. Experimental evidence at protein level: Swiss-Prot protein existence level 1. Catalyzes the hydrolysis of esters (PubMed:15808744). Displays esterase activity toward pNP-butyrate (PubMed:15808744). May stimulate mixed-acid fermentation by acting as a fermentation/respiration switch that down-regulates respiration and up- regulates fermentation rates (PubMed:15169777). From Escherichia coli (strain K12).
   5046..5120    +  CDS            small t antigen (fragment): SV40 (simian virus 40) small t antigen
   5122..5187    +  intron         small t intron: SV40 (simian virus 40) small t antigen intron
   5317..5337    +  CDS            SV40 NLS: nuclear localization signal of SV40 (simian virus 40) large T antigen
   5656..5739    +  CDS            large T antigen (fragment): large T antigen from SV40 (simian virus 40)
   5762..5896    +  polyA_signal   SV40 poly(A) signal: SV40 polyadenylation signal
   6063..6392    +  CDS            nef (fragment): NEF_HV1BR - Experimental evidence at protein level: Swiss-Prot protein existence level 1. Extracellular Nef protein targets CD4(+) T-lymphocytes for apoptosis by interacting with CXCR4 surface receptors (PubMed:14990729). From Human immunodeficiency virus type 1 group M subtype B (isolate BRU/LAI) (HIV-1).
   6440..6697    +  LTR            5' LTR (truncated): truncated 5' long terminal repeat (LTR) from HIV-1
   6744..6869    +  misc_feature   HIV-1 Ψ: packaging signal of human immunodeficiency virus type 1
   6853..7216    +  CDS            HIV-1 gag (fragment): gag protein from human immunodeficiency virus 1; gag
   7362..7595    +  misc_feature   RRE: The Rev response element (RRE) of HIV-1 allows for Rev-dependent mRNA export from the nucleus to the cytoplasm.
   7972..8072    +  CDS            Rev (fragment): human immunodeficiency virus 1 (HIV-1) Rev protein; rev; enhances nuclear export of unspliced and incompletely spliced viral mRNAs
   8117..8234    +  misc_feature   cPPT/CTS: central polypurine tract and central termination sequence of HIV-1
   8293..8596    +  enhancer       CMV enhancer: human cytomegalovirus immediate early enhancer
   8597..8800    +  promoter       CMV promoter: human cytomegalovirus (CMV) immediate early promoter
   8895..13277   +  CDS            ATP10B: AT10B_HUMAN - Also known as ATPVB, KIAA0715. Experimental evidence at protein level: Swiss-Prot protein existence level 1. Catalytic component of a P4-ATPase flippase complex, which catalyzes the hydrolysis of ATP coupled to the transport of glucosylceramide (GlcCer) from the outer to the inner leaflet of lysosome membranes. Plays an important role in the maintenance of lysosome membrane integrity and function in cortical neurons. From Homo sapiens (Human).
  13441..13903   +  misc_feature   IRES: internal ribosome entry site (IRES) of the encephalomyocarditis virus (EMCV)
  13911..14507   +  CDS            PuroR: puromycin N-acetyltransferase; pac from Streptomyces alboniger; confers resistance to puromycin
  14527..15115   +  misc_feature   WPRE: woodchuck hepatitis virus posttranscriptional regulatory element
  15136..15240   +  CDS            nef (fragment): NEF_HV1LA - Experimental evidence at protein level: Swiss-Prot protein existence level 1. Extracellular Nef protein targets CD4(+) T-lymphocytes for apoptosis by interacting with CXCR4 surface receptors. From Human immunodeficiency virus type 1 group M subtype B (isolate Lai) (HIV-1).
  15285..15465   +  LTR            5' LTR (truncated): truncated 5' long terminal repeat (LTR) from HIV-1
>Addgene plasmid #204477 | pLenti HsATP10B_V748L | addgene full sequence | sequence record 404971 | Addgene NGS Result
ACACAAGAGGAAACTGAGAGGGAAAGATGTTGAAGTAATTTTCCCACAATTACAGCATCCGTTAGTTACG
ACTCTATGATCTTCTGACACAAATTCCATTTACTCCTCACCCTATGACTCAGTCGAATATATCAAAGTTA
TGGACATTATGCTAAGTAACAAATTACCCTTTTATATAGTAAATACTGAGTAGATTGAGAGAAGAAATTG
TTTGCAAACCTGAATAGCTTCAAGAAGAAGAGAAGTGAGGATAAGAATAACAGTTGTCATTTAACAAGTT
TTAACAAGTAACTTGGTTAGAAAGGGATTCAAATGCATAAAGCAAGGGATAAATTTTTCTGGCAACAAGA
CTATACAATATAACCTTAAATATGACTTCAAATAATTGTTGGAACTTGATAAAACTAATTAAATATTATT
GAAGATTATCAATATTATAAATGTAATTTACTTTTAAAAAGGGAACATAGAAATGTGTATCATTAGAGTA
GAAAACAATCCTTATTATCACAATTTGTCAAAACAAGTTTGTTATTAACACAAGTAGAATACTGCATTCA
ATTAAGTTGACTGCAGATTTTGTGTTTTGTTAAAATTAGAAAGAGATAACAACAATTTGAATTATTGAAA
GTAACATGTAAATAGTTCTACATACGTTCTTTTGACATCTTGTTCAATCATTGATCGAAGTTCTTTATCT
TGGAAGAATTTGTTCCAAAGACTCTGAAATAAGGAAAACAATCTATTATATAGTCTCACACCTTTGTTTT
ACTTTTAGTGATTTCAATTTAATAATGTAAATGGTTAAAATTTATTCTTCTCTGAGATCATTTCACATTG
CAGATAGAAAACCTGAGACTGGGGTAATTTTTATTAAAATCTAATTTAATCTCAGAAACACATCTTTATT
CTAACATCAATTTTTCCAGTTTGATATTATCATATAAAGTCAGCCTTCCTCATCTGCAGGTTCCACAACA
AAAATCCAACCAACTGTGGATCAAAAATATTGGGAAAAAATTAAAAATAGCAATACAACAATAAAAAAAT
ACAAATCAGAAAAACAGCACAGTATAACAACTTTATTTAGCATTTACAATCTATTAGGTATTATAAGTAA
TCTAGCCAGATCCTCTACGCCGGACGCATCGTGGCCGGCATCACCGGCGCCACAGGTGCGGTTGCTGGCG
CCTATATCGCCGACATCACCGATGGGGAAGATCGGGCTCGCCACTTCGGGCTCATGAGCGCTTGTTTCGG
CGTGGGTATGGTGGCAGGCCCCGTGGCCGGGGGACTGTTGGGCGCCATCTCCTTGCATGCACCATTCCTT
GCGGCGGCGGTGCTCAACGGCCTCAACCTACTACTGGGCTGCTTCCTAATGCAGGAGTCGCATAAGGGAG
AGCGTCGAATGGTGCACTCTCAGTACAATCTGCTCTGATGCCGCATAGTTAAGCCAGCCCCGACACCCGC
CAACACCCGCTGACGCGCCCTGACGGGCTTGTCTGCTCCCGGCATCCGCTTACAGACAAGCTGTGACCGT
CTCCGGGAGCTGCATGTGTCAGAGGTTTTCACCGTCATCACCGAAACGCGCGAGACGAAAGGGCCTCGTG
ATACGCCTATTTTTATAGGTTAATGTCATGATAATAATGGTTTCTTAGACGTCAGGTGGCACTTTTCGGG
GAAATGTGCGCGGAACCCCTATTTGTTTATTTTTCTAAATACATTCAAATATGTATCCGCTCATGAGACA
ATAACCCTGATAAATGCTTCAATAATATTGAAAAAGGAAGAGTATGAGTATTCAACATTTCCGTGTCGCC
CTTATTCCCTTTTTTGCGGCATTTTGCCTTCCTGTTTTTGCTCACCCAGAAACGCTGGTGAAAGTAAAAG
ATGCTGAAGATCAGTTGGGTGCACGAGTGGGTTACATCGAACTGGATCTCAACAGCGGTAAGATCCTTGA
GAGTTTTCGCCCCGAAGAACGTTTTCCAATGATGAGCACTTTTAAAGTTCTGCTATGTGGCGCGGTATTA
TCCCGTATTGACGCCGGGCAAGAGCAACTCGGTCGCCGCATACACTATTCTCAGAATGACTTGGTTGAGT
ACTCACCAGTCACAGAAAAGCATCTTACGGATGGCATGACAGTAAGAGAATTATGCAGTGCTGCCATAAC
CATGAGTGATAACACTGCGGCCAACTTACTTCTGACAACGATCGGAGGACCGAAGGAGCTAACCGCTTTT
TTGCACAACATGGGGGATCATGTAACTCGCCTTGATCGTTGGGAACCGGAGCTGAATGAAGCCATACCAA
ACGACGAGCGTGACACCACGATGCCTGTAGCAATGGCAACAACGTTGCGCAAACTATTAACTGGCGAACT
ACTTACTCTAGCTTCCCGGCAACAATTAATAGACTGGATGGAGGCGGATAAAGTTGCAGGACCACTTCTG
CGCTCGGCCCTTCCGGCTGGCTGGTTTATTGCTGATAAATCTGGAGCCGGTGAGCGTGGGTCTCGCGGTA
TCATTGCAGCACTGGGGCCAGATGGTAAGCCCTCCCGTATCGTAGTTATCTACACGACGGGGAGTCAGGC
AACTATGGATGAACGAAATAGACAGATCGCTGAGATAGGTGCCTCACTGATTAAGCATTGGTAACTGTCA
GACCAAGTTTACTCATATATACTTTAGATTGATTTAAAACTTCATTTTTAATTTAAAAGGATCTAGGTGA
AGATCCTTTTTGATAATCTCATGACCAAAATCCCTTAACGTGAGTTTTCGTTCCACTGAGCGTCAGACCC
CGTAGAAAAGATCAAAGGATCTTCTTGAGATCCTTTTTTTCTGCGCGTAATCTGCTGCTTGCAAACAAAA
AAACCACCGCTACCAGCGGTGGTTTGTTTGCCGGATCAAGAGCTACCAACTCTTTTTCCGAAGGTAACTG
GCTTCAGCAGAGCGCAGATACCAAATACTGTTCTTCTAGTGTAGCCGTAGTTAGGCCACCACTTCAAGAA
CTCTGTAGCACCGCCTACATACCTCGCTCTGCTAATCCTGTTACCAGTGGCTGCTGCCAGTGGCGATAAG
TCGTGTCTTACCGGGTTGGACTCAAGACGATAGTTACCGGATAAGGCGCAGCGGTCGGGCTGAACGGGGG
GTTCGTGCACACAGCCCAGCTTGGAGCGAACGACCTACACCGAACTGAGATACCTACAGCGTGAGCTATG
AGAAAGCGCCACGCTTCCCGAAGGGAGAAAGGCGGACAGGTATCCGGTAAGCGGCAGGGTCGGAACAGGA
GAGCGCACGAGGGAGCTTCCAGGGGGAAACGCCTGGTATCTTTATAGTCCTGTCGGGTTTCGCCACCTCT
GACTTGAGCGTCGATTTTTGTGATGCTCGTCAGGGGGGCGGAGCCTATGGAAAAACGCCAGCAACGCGGC
CTTTTTACGGTTCCTGGCCTTTTGCTGGCCTTTTGCTCACATGTTCTTTCCTGCGTTATCCCCTGATTCT
GTGGATAACCGTATTACCGCCTTTGAGTGAGCTGATACCGCTCGCCGCAGCCGAACGACCGAGCGCAGCG
AGTCAGTGAGCGAGGAAGCGGAAGAGCGCCCAATACGCAAACCGCCTCTCCCCGCGCGTTGGCCGATTCA
TTAATGCAGCTGTGGAATGTGTGTCAGTTAGGGTGTGGAAAGTCCCCAGGCTCCCCAGCAGGCAGAAGTA
TGCAAAGCATGCATCTCAATTAGTCAGCAACCAGGTGTGGAAAGTCCCCAGGCTCCCCAGCAGGCAGAAG
TATGCAAAGCATGCATCTCAATTAGTCAGCAACCATAGTCCCGCCCCTAACTCCGCCCATCCCGCCCCTA
ACTCCGCCCAGTTCCGCCCATTCTCCGCCCCATGGCTGACTAATTTTTTTTATTTATGCAGAGGCCGAGG
CCGCCTCGGCCTCTGAGCTATTCCAGAAGTAGTGAGGAGGCTTTTTTGGAGGCCTAGGCTTTTGCAAAAA
GCTTGGACACAAGACAGGCTTGCGAGATATGTTTGAGAATACCACTTTATCCCGCGTCAGGGAGAGGCAG
TGCGTAAAAAGACGCGGACTCATGTGAAATACTGGTTTTTAGTGCGCCAGATCTCTATAATCTCGCGCAA
CCTATTTTCCCCTCGAACACTTTTTAAGCCGTAGATAAACAGGCTGGGACACTTCACATGAGCGAAAAAT
ACATCGTCACCTGGGACATGTTGCAGATCCATGCACGTAAACTCGCAAGCCGACTGATGCCTTCTGAACA
ATGGAAAGGCATTATTGCCGTAAGCCGTGGCGGTCTGTACCGGGTGCGTTACTGGCGCGTGAACTGGGTA
TTCGTCATGTCGATACCGTTTGTATTTCCAGCTACGATCACGACAACCAGCGCGAGCTTAAAGTGCTGAA
ACGCGCAGAAGGCGATGGCGAAGGCTTCATCGTTATTGATGACCTGGTGGATACCGGTGGTACTGCGGTT
GCGATTCGTGAAATGTATCCAAAAGCGCACTTTGTCACCATCTTCGCAAAACCGGCTGGTCGTCCGCTGG
TTGATGACTATGTTGTTGATATCCCGCAAGATACCTGGATTGAACAGCCGTGGGATATGGGCGTCGTATT
CGTCCCGCCAATCTCCGGTCGCTAATCTTTTCAACGCCTGGCACTGCCGGGCGTTGTTCTTTTTAACTTC
AGGCGGGTTACAATAGTTTCCAGTAAGTATTCTGGAGGCTGCATCCATGACACAGGCAAACCTGAGCGAA
ACCCTGTTCAAACCCCGCTTTAAACATCCTGAAACCTCGACGCTAGTCCGCCGCTTTAATCACGGCGCAC
AACCGCCTGTGCAGTCGGCCCTTGATGGTAAAACCATCCCTCACTGGTATCGCATGATTAACCGTCTGAT
GTGGATCTGGCGCGGCATTGACCCACGCGAAATCCTCGACGTCCAGGCACGTATTGTGATGAGCGATGCC
GAACGTACCGACGATGATTTATACGATACGGTGATTGGCTACCGTGGCGGCAACTGGATTTATGAGTGGG
CCCCGGATCTTTGTGAAGGAACCTTACTTCTGTGGTGTGACATAATTGGACAAACTACCTACAGAGATTT
AAAGCTCTAAGGTAAATATAAAATTTTTAAGTGTATAATGTGTTAAACTACTGATTCTAATTGTTTGTGT
ATTTTAGATTCCAACCTATGGAACTGATGAATGGGAGCAGTGGTGGAATGCCTTTAATGAGGAAAACCTG
TTTTGCTCAGAAGAAATGCCATCTAGTGATGATGAGGCTACTGCTGACTCTCAACATTCTACTCCTCCAA
AAAAGAAGAGAAAGGTAGAAGACCCCAAGGACTTTCCTTCAGAATTGCTAAGTTTTTTGAGTCATGCTGT
GTTTAGTAATAGAACTCTTGCTTGCTTTGCTATTTACACCACAAAGGAAAAAGCTGCACTGCTATACAAG
AAAATTATGGAAAAATATTCTGTAACCTTTATAAGTAGGCATAACAGTTATAATCATAACATACTGTTTT
TTCTTACTCCACACAGGCATAGAGTGTCTGCTATTAATAACTATGCTCAAAAATTGTGTACCTTTAGCTT
TTTAATTTGTAAAGGGGTTAATAAGGAATATTTGATGTATAGTGCCTTGACTAGAGATCATAATCAGCCA
TACCACATTTGTAGAGGTTTTACTTGCTTTAAAAAACCTCCCACACCTCCCCCTGAACCTGAAACATAAA
ATGAATGCAATTGTTGTTGTTAACTTGTTTATTGCAGCTTATAATGGTTACAAATAAAGCAATAGCATCA
CAAATTTCACAAATAAAGCATTTTTTTCACTGCATTCTAGTTGTGGTTTGTCCAAACTCATCAATGTATC
TTATCATGTCTGGATCAACTGGATAACTCAAGCTAACCAAAATCATCCCAAACTTCCCACCCCATACCCT
ATTACCACTGCCAATTACCTGTGGTTTCATTTACTCTAAACCTGTGATTCCTCTGAATTATTTTCATTTT
AAAGAAATTGTATTTGTTAAATATGTACTACAAACTTAGTAGTTGGAAGGGCTAATTCACTCCCAAAGAA
GACAAGATATCCTTGATCTGTGGATCTACCACACACAAGGCTACTTCCCTGATTAGCAGAACTACACACC
AGGGCCAGGGGTCAGATATCCACTGACCTTTGGATGGTGCTACAAGCTAGTACCAGTTGAGCCAGATAAG
GTAGAAGAGGCCAATAAAGGAGAGAACACCAGCTTGTTACACCCTGTGAGCCTGCATGGGATGGATGACC
CGGAGAGAGAAGTGTTAGAGTGGAGGTTTGACAGCCGCCTAGCATTTCATCACGTGGCCCGAGAGCTGCA
TCCGGAGTACTTCAAGAACTGCTGATATCGAGCTTGCTACAAGGGACTTTCCGCTGGGGACTTTCCAGGG
AGGCGTGGCCTGGGCGGGACTGGGGAGTGGCGAGCCCTCAGATCCTGCATATAAGCAGCTGCTTTTTGCC
TGTACTGGGTCTCTCTGGTTAGACCAGATCTGAGCCTGGGAGCTCTCTGGCTAACTAGGGAACCCACTGC
TTAAGCCTCAATAAAGCTTGCCTTGAGTGCTTCAAGTAGTGTGTGCCCGTCTGTTGTGTGACTCTGGTAA
CTAGAGATCCCTCAGACCCTTTTAGTCAGTGTGGAAAATCTCTAGCAGTGGCGCCCGAACAGGGACTTGA
AAGCGAAAGGGAAACCAGAGGAGCTCTCTCGACGCAGGACTCGGCTTGCTGAAGCGCGCACGGCAAGAGG
CGAGGGGCGGCGACTGGTGAGTACGCCAAAAATTTTGACTAGCGGAGGCTAGAAGGAGAGAGATGGGTGC
GAGAGCGTCAGTATTAAGCGGGGGAGAATTAGATCGCGATGGGAAAAAATTCGGTTAAGGCCAGGGGGAA
AGAAAAAATATAAATTAAAACATATAGTATGGGCAAGCAGGGAGCTAGAACGATTCGCAGTTAATCCTGG
CCTGTTAGAAACATCAGAAGGCTGTAGACAAATACTGGGACAGCTACAACCATCCCTTCAGACAGGATCA
GAAGAACTTAGATCATTATATAATACAGTAGCAACCCTCTATTGTGTGCATCAAAGGATAGAGATAAAAG
ACACCAAGGAAGCTTTAGACAAGATAGAGGAAGAGCAAAACAAAAGTAAGACCACCGCACAGCAAGCGGC
CGCTGATCTTCAGACCTGGAGGAGGAGATATGAGGGACAATTGGAGAAGTGAATTATATAAATATAAAGT
AGTAAAAATTGAACCATTAGGAGTAGCACCCACCAAGGCAAAGAGAAGAGTGGTGCAGAGAGAAAAAAGA
GCAGTGGGAATAGGAGCTTTGTTCCTTGGGTTCTTGGGAGCAGCAGGAAGCACTATGGGCGCAGCGTCAA
TGACGCTGACGGTACAGGCCAGACAATTATTGTCTGGTATAGTGCAGCAGCAGAACAATTTGCTGAGGGC
TATTGAGGCGCAACAGCATCTGTTGCAACTCACAGTCTGGGGCATCAAGCAGCTCCAGGCAAGAATCCTG
GCTGTGGAAAGATACCTAAAGGATCAACAGCTCCTGGGGATTTGGGGTTGCTCTGGAAAACTCATTTGCA
CCACTGCTGTGCCTTGGAATGCTAGTTGGAGTAATAAATCTCTGGAACAGATTTGGAATCACACGACCTG
GATGGAGTGGGACAGAGAAATTAACAATTACACAAGCTTAATACACTCCTTAATTGAAGAATCGCAAAAC
CAGCAAGAAAAGAATGAACAAGAATTATTGGAATTAGATAAATGGGCAAGTTTGTGGAATTGGTTTAACA
TAACAAATTGGCTGTGGTATATAAAATTATTCATAATGATAGTAGGAGGCTTGGTAGGTTTAAGAATAGT
TTTTGCTGTACTTTCTATAGTGAATAGAGTTAGGCAGGGATATTCACCATTATCGTTTCAGACCCACCTC
CCAACCCCGAGGGGACCCGACAGGCCCGAAGGAATAGAAGAAGAAGGTGGAGAGAGAGACAGAGACAGAT
CCATTCGATTAGTGAACGGATCTCGACGGTATCGCCGAATTCACAAATGGCAGTATTCATCCACAATTTT
AAAAGAAAAGGGGGGATTGGGGGGTACAGTGCAGGGGAAAGAATAGTAGACATAATAGCAACAGACATAC
AAACTAAAGAATTACAAAAACAAATTACAAAAATTCAAAATTTTCGGGTTTATTACAGGGACAGCAGAGA
TCCACTTTGGGGCGATAAGCTTGGGAGTTCCGCGTTACATAACTTACGGTAAATGGCCCGCCTGGCTGAC
CGCCCAACGACCCCCGCCCATTGACGTCAATAATGACGTATGTTCCCATAGTAACGCCAATAGGGACTTT
CCATTGACGTCAATGGGTGGAGTATTTACGGTAAACTGCCCACTTGGCAGTACATCAAGTGTATCATATG
CCAAGTACGCCCCCTATTGACGTCAATGACGGTAAATGGCCCGCCTGGCATTATGCCCAGTACATGACCT
TATGGGACTTTCCTACTTGGCAGTACATCTACGTATTAGTCATCGCTATTACCATGGTGATGCGGTTTTG
GCAGTACATCAATGGGCGTGGATAGCGGTTTGACTCACGGGGATTTCCAAGTCTCCACCCCATTGACGTC
AATGGGAGTTTGTTTTGGCACCAAAATCAACGGGACTTTCCAAAATGTCGTAACAACTCCGCCCCATTGA
CGCAAATGGGCGGTAGGCGTGTACGGTGGGAGGTCTATATAAGCAGAGCTCGTTTAGTGAACCGTCAGAT
CGCCTGGAGACGCCATCCACGCTGTTTTGACCTCCATAGAAGACACCGACTCTAGAGGATCTGCTAGCGC
CACCATGGCCCTCTCAGTGGACTCATCGTGGCATCGGTGGCAGTGGAGAGTCAGAGATGGCTTCCCCCAT
TGTCCATCGGAAACCACACCGCTGCTCTCTCCAGAGAAAGGGAGACAGAGCTACAACTTGACACAGCAGC
GGGTCGTGTTCCCCAACAACAGCATATTCCATCAAGATTGGGAAGAGGTCTCCAGGAGATACCCTGGCAA
CAGAACCTGCACAACCAAATACACCCTCTTCACCTTCCTGCCCCGGAATCTCTTTGAGCAATTTCATAGA
TGGGCTAACCTCTATTTCCTGTTCCTGGTGATTTTGAACTGGATGCCCTCCATGGAAGTCTTCCACAGAG
AAATCACCATGTTACCATTGGCCATTGTCCTGTTCGTCATCATGATCAAGGATGGCATGGAGGACTTCAA
GAGACACCGCTTTGATAAAGCAATAAACTGCTCCAACATTCGAATTTATGAAAGAAAAGAGCAGACCTAT
GTGCAGAAGTGCTGGAAGGATGTGCGCGTGGGAGACTTCATCCAAATGAAATGCAATGAGATTGTCCCAG
CAGACATACTCCTCCTTTTTTCCTCTGACCCCAATGGGATATGCCATCTGGAAACTGCCAGCTTGGATGG
AGAGACAAACCTCAAGCAAAGATGTGTCGTGAAGGGCTTCTCACAGCAGGAGGTACAGTTCGAACCAGAG
CTTTTCCACAATACCATCGTGTGTGAGAAACCCAACAACCACCTCAACAAATTTAAGGGTTATATGGAGC
ATCCTGACCAGACCAGGACTGGCTTTGGCTGTGAGAGTCTTCTGCTTCGAGGCTGCACCATCAGAAACAC
CGAGATGGCTGTTGGCATTGTCATCTATGCAGGCCATGAGACGAAAGCCATGCTGAACAACAGTGGCCCC
CGGTACAAACGCAGCAAGATTGAGCGGCGCATGAATATAGACATCTTCTTCTGCATTGGGATCCTCATCC
TCATGTGCCTTATTGGAGCTGTAGGTCACAGCATCTGGAATGGGACCTTTGAAGAACACCCTCCCTTCGA
TGTGCCAGATGCCAATGGCAGCTTCCTTCCCAGTGCCCTTGGGGGCTTCTACATGTTCCTCACAATGATC
ATCCTGCTCCAGGTGCTGATCCCCATCTCTTTGTATGTCTCCATTGAGCTGGTGAAGCTCGGGCAAGTGT
TCTTCTTGAGCAATGACCTTGACCTGTATGATGAAGAGACCGATTTATCCATTCAATGTCGAGCCCTCAA
CATCGCAGAGGACTTGGGCCAGATCCAGTACATCTTCTCCGATAAGACGGGGACCCTGACAGAGAACAAG
ATGGTGTTCCGACGTTGCACCATCATGGGCAGCGAGTATTCTCACCAAGAAAATGCTAAGCGACTGGAGA
CCCCAAAGGAGCTGGACTCAGATGGTGAAGAGTGGACCCAATACCAATGCCTGTCCTTCTCGGCTAGATG
GGCCCAGGATCCAGCAACTATGAGAAGCCAAAAAGGTGCTCAGCCTCTGAGGAGGAGCCAGAGTGCCCGG
GTGCCCATCCAGGGCCACTACCGGCAAAGGTCTATGGGGCACCGTGAAAGCTCACAGCCTCCTGTGGCCT
TCAGCAGCTCCATAGAAAAAGATGTAACTCCAGATAAAAACCTACTGACCAAGGTTCGAGATGCTGCCCT
GTGGTTGGAGACCTTGTCAGACAGCAGACCTGCCAAGGCTTCCCTCTCCACCACCTCCTCCATTGCTGAT
TTCTTCCTTGCCTTAACCATCTGCAACTCTGTCATGGTGTCCACAACCACCGAGCCCAGGCAGAGGGTCA
CCATCAAACCCTCAAGCAAGGCTCTGGGGACGTCCCTGGAGAAGATTCAGCAGCTCTTCCAGAAGTTGAA
GCTATTGAGCCTCAGCCAGTCATTCTCATCCACTGCACCCTCTGACACAGACCTCGGGGAGAGCTTAGGG
GCCAACGTGGCCACCACAGACTCGGATGAGAGAGATGATGCATCTGTGTGCAGTGGAGGTGACTCCACTG
ATGACGGTGGCTACAGGAGCAGCATGTGGGACCAGGGCGACATCCTGGAGTCTGGGTCAGGCACTTCCTT
GGAGGAGGCATTGGAGGCCCCAGCCACAGACCTGGCCAGGCCTGAGTTCTGTTACGAGGCTGAGAGCCCT
GATGAGGCCGCCCTGGTGCACGCTGCCCATGCCTACAGCTTCACACTAGTGTCCCGGACACCTGAGCAGG
TGACTTTGCGCCTGCCCCAGGGCACCTGCCTCACCTTCAGCCTCCTCTGCACCCTGGGCTTTGACTCTGT
CAGGAAGAGAATGTCTGTGGTTGTGAGGCACCCACTGACTGGCGAGATTGTTGTCTACACCAAGGGTGCT
GACTCGGTCATCATGGACCTGCTGGAAGACCCAGCCTGCGTACCTGACATTAATATGGAAAAGAAGCTGA
GAAAAATCCGAGCCCGGACCCAAAAGCATCTAGACTTGTATGCAAGAGATGGCCTGCGCACACTATGCAT
TGCCAAGAAGGTTGTAAGCGAAGAGGACTTCCGGAGATGGGCCAGTTTCCGGCGTGAGGCTGAGGCATCC
CTCGACAACCGAGATGAGCTTCTCATGGAAACTGCACAGCATCTGGAGAATCAACTCACCTTACTTGGAG
CCACTGGGATCGAAGACCGGCTGCAGGAAGGAGTTCCAGATACGATTGCCACTCTGCGGGAGGCTGGGAT
CCAGCTCTGGGTCCTGACTGGAGATAAGCAGGAGACAGCGGTCAACATTGCCCATTCCTGCAGACTGTTA
AATCAGACCGACACTGTTTATACCATCAATACAGAGAATCAGGAGACCTGTGAATCCATCCTCAATTGTG
CATTGGAAGAGCTAAAGCAATTTCGTGAACTACAGAAGCCAGACCGCAAGCTCTTTGGATTCCGCTTACC
TTCCAAGACACCATCCATCACCTCAGAAGCTGTGGTTCCAGAAGCTGGATTGGTCATCGATGGGAAGACA
TTGAATGCCATCTTCCAGGGAAAGCTAGAGAAGAAGTTTCTGGAATTGACCCAGTATTGTCGGTCCGTCC
TGTGCTGCCGCTCCACGCCACTCCAGAAGAGTATGATAGTCAAGCTGGTGCGAGACAAGTTGCGCGTCAT
GACCCTTTCCATAGGTGATGGAGCAAATGATGTAAGCATGATTCAAGCTGCTGATATTGGAATTGGAATA
TCTGGACAGGAAGGCATGCAGGCTGTCATGTCCAGCGACTTTGCCATCACCCGCTTTAAGCATCTCAAGA
AGTTGCTGCTCGTGCATGGCCACTGGTGTTACTCGCGCCTGGCCAGGATGGTGGTGTACTACCTCTACAA
GAACGTGTGCTACGTCAACCTGCTCTTCTGGTATCAGTTCTTCTGTGGTTTCTCCAGCTCCACCATGATT
GATTACTGGCAGATGATATTCTTCAATCTCTTCTTTACCTCCTTGCCTCCTCTTGTCTTTGGAGTCCTTG
ACAAAGACATCTCTGCAGAAACACTCCTGGCATTGCCTGAGCTATACAAGAGTGGCCAGAACTCTGAGTG
CTATAACCTGTCGACTTTCTGGATTTCTATGGTGGATGCATTCTACCAGAGCCTCATCTGTTTCTTTATC
CCTTACCTGGCCTATAAGGGCTCTGATATAGATGTCTTTACCTTTGGGACACCAATCAACACCATCTCCC
TCACCACAATCCTTTTGCACCAGGCAATGGAAATGAAGACATGGACCATTTTCCACGGAGTCGTGCTCCT
CGGCAGCTTCCTGATGTACTTTCTGGTATCCCTCCTGTACAATGCCACCTGCGTCATCTGCAACAGCCCC
ACCAATCCCTATTGGGTGATGGAAGGCCAGCTCTCAAACCCCACTTTCTACCTCGTCTGCTTTCTCACAC
CAGTTGTTGCTCTTCTCCCAAGATACTTTTTCCTGTCTCTGCAAGGAACTTGTGGGAAGTCTCTAATCTC
AAAAGCTCAGAAAATTGACAAACTCCCCCCAGACAAAAGAAACCTGGAAATCCAGAGTTGGAGAAGCAGA
CAGAGGCCTGCCCCTGTCCCCGAAGTGGCTCGACCAACTCACCACCCAGTGTCATCTATCACAGGACAGG
ACTTCAGTGCCAGCACCCCAAAGAGCTCTAACCCTCCCAAGAGGAAGCATGTGGAAGAGTCAGTACTCCA
CGAACAGAGATGTGGCACGGAGTGCATGAGGGATGACTCATGCTCAGGGGACTCCTCAGCTCAACTCTCA
TCCGGGGAGCACCTGCTGGGACCTAACAGGATAATGGCCTACTCAAGAGGACAGACTGATATGTGCCGGT
GCTCAAAGAGGAGCAGCCATCGCCGATCCCAGAGTTCACTGACCATATAGTACCTCGAGCACTAGTCCCC
GGGACCGCGGCACGCGTGCTCTAGCCCAATTCCGCCCCCTCCCCCCCCCCTAACGTTACTGGCCGAAGCC
GCTTGGAATAAGGCCGGTGTGCGTTTGTCTATATGTTATTTTCCACCATATTGCCGTCTTTTGGCAATGT
GAGGGCCCGGAAACCTGGCCCTGTCTTCTTGACGAGCATTCCTAGGGGTCTTTCCCCTCTCGCCAAAGGA
ATGCAAGGTCTGTTGAATGTCGTGAAGGAAGCAGTTCCTCTGGAAGCTTCTTGAAGACAAACAACGTCTG
TAGCGACCCTTTGCAGGCAGCGGAACCCCCCACCTGGCGACAGGTGCCTCTGCGGCCAAAAGCCACGTGT
ATAAGATACACCTGCAAAGGCGGCACAACCCCAGTGCCACGTTGTGAGTTGGATAGTTGTGGAAAGAGTC
AAATGGCTCTCCTCAAGCGTATTCAACAAGGGGCTGAAGGATGCCCAGAAGGTACCCCATTGTATGGGAT
CTGATCTGGGGCCTCGGTGCACATGCTTTACATGTGTTTAGTCGAGGTTAAAAAAACGTCTAGGCCCCCC
GAACCACGGGGACGTGGTTTTCCTTTGAAAAACACGATGATAATATGGGCACCGAGTACAAGCCCACGGT
GCGCCTCGCCACCCGCGACGACGTCCCCCGGGCCGTACGCACCCTCGCCGCCGCGTTCGCCGACTACCCC
GCCACGCGCCACACCGTCGACCCGGACCGCCACATCGAGCGGGTCACCGAGCTGCAAGAACTCTTCCTCA
CGCGCGTCGGGCTCGACATCGGCAAGGTGTGGGTCGCGGACGACGGCGCCGCGGTGGCGGTCTGGACCAC
GCCGGAGAGCGTCGAAGCGGGGGCGGTGTTCGCCGAGATCGGCCCGCGCATGGCCGAGTTGAGCGGTTCC
CGGCTGGCCGCGCAGCAACAGATGGAAGGCCTCCTGGCGCCGCACCGGCCCAAGGAGCCCGCGTGGTTCC
TGGCCACCGTCGGCGTCTCGCCCGACCACCAGGGCAAGGGTCTGGGCAGCGCCGTCGTGCTCCCCGGAGT
GGAGGCGGCCGAGCGCGCCGGGGTGCCCGCCTTCCTGGAGACCTCCGCGCCCCGCAACCTCCCCTTCTAC
GAGCGGCTCGGCTTCACCGTCACCGCCGACGTCGAGGTGCCCGAAGGACCGCGCACCTGGTGCATGACCC
GCAAGCCCGGTGCCTGAGGCGCGTTGAATTCCCGATAATCAACCTCTGGATTACAAAATTTGTGAAAGAT
TGACTGGTATTCTTAACTATGTTGCTCCTTTTACGCTATGTGGATACGCTGCTTTAATGCCTTTGTATCA
TGCTATTGCTTCCCGTATGGCTTTCATTTTCTCCTCCTTGTATAAATCCTGGTTGCTGTCTCTTTATGAG
GAGTTGTGGCCCGTTGTCAGGCAACGTGGCGTGGTGTGCACTGTGTTTGCTGACGCAACCCCCACTGGTT
GGGGCATTGCCACCACCTGTCAGCTCCTTTCCGGGACTTTCGCTTTCCCCCTCCCTATTGCCACGGCGGA
ACTCATCGCCGCCTGCCTTGCCCGCTGCTGGACAGGGGCTCGGCTGTTGGGCACTGACAATTCCGTGGTG
TTGTCGGGGAAGCTGACGTCCTTTCCATGGCTGCTCGCCTGTGTTGCCACCTGGATTCTGCGCGGGACGT
CCTTCTGCTACGTCCCTTCGGCCCTCAATCCAGCGGACCTTCCTTCCCGCGGCCTGCTGCCGGCTCTGCG
GCCTCTTCCGCGTCTTCGCCTTCGCCCTCAGACGAGTCGGATCTCCCTTTGGGCCGCCTCCCCGCATCGG
GAATTCTGTCGACTGGTACCTTTAAGACCAATGACTTACAAGGCAGCTGTAGATCTTAGCCACTTTTTAA
AAGAAAAGGGGGGACTGGAAGGGCTAATTCACTCCCAACGAAGACAAAATCGTCGAGAGATGCTGCATAT
AAGCAGCTGCTTTTTGCTTGTACTGGGTCTCTCTGGTTAGACCAGATCTGAGCCTGGGAGCTCTCTGGCT
AACTAGGGAACCCACTGCTTAAGCCTCAATAAAGCTTGCCTTGAGTGCTTCAAGTAGTGTGTGCCCGTCT
GTTGTGTGACTCTGGTAACTAGAGATCCCTCAGACCCTTTTAGTCAGTGTGGAAAATCTCTAGCAGTAGT
AGTTCATGTCATCTTATTATTCAGTATTTATAACTTGCAAAGAAATGAATATCAGAGAGTGAGAGGCCTT
GACATTATAATAGATTTAGCAGGAATTGAACTAGGAGTGGAGCACACAGGCAAAGCTGCAGAAGTACTTG
GAAGAAGCCACCAGAGATACTCACGATTCTGCACATACCTGGCTAATCCCAGATCCTAAGGATTACATTA
AGTTTACTAACATTTATATAATGATTTATAGTTTAAAGTATAAACTTATCTAATTTACTATTCTGACAGA
TATTAATTAATCCTCAAATATCATAAGAGATGATTACTATTATCCCCATTTA
